Addgene plasmid #115966: pJB556
Purpose: SGP insert for replicon MoClo
Depositing lab: Ron Weiss. Depositing organization: Massachusetts Institute of Technology. Publication: Small-molecule-based regulation of RNA-delivered circuits in mammalian cells. Wagner TE, Becraft JR, Bodner K, Teague B, Zhang X, Woo A, Porter E, Alburquerque B, Dobosh B, Andries O, Sanders NN, Beal J, Densmore D, Kitada T, Weiss R. Nat Chem Biol. 2018 Nov;14(11):1043-1050. doi: 10.1038/s41589-018-0146-9. Epub 2018 Oct 16. PubMed 30327560.
Backbone
  Vector backbone: pUC19
  Vector type: Synthetic Biology
Growth in bacteria
  Bacterial resistance: Ampicillin, 100 μg/mL
  Growth temperature: 37°C
  Growth strain: DH5alpha
  Copy number: High Copy
Gene/Insert
  Gene/Insert name: Lvl0 -98/15 SGP 2xTetApt-STOP
  Species: venezuelan equine encephalitis
  Cloning method: Gateway Cloning
Terms and licenses: Academic/Nonprofit Terms; Industry Terms: Not Available to Industry
How to cite: pJB556 was a gift from Ron Weiss (Addgene plasmid # 115966 ; http://n2t.net/addgene:115966 ; RRID:Addgene_115966)
