[The description below was written by a language model from this plasmid's Addgene catalogue record and pLannotate feature annotations shown in this document.]
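Description:
pJB556 is a small, high-copy pUC19-based cloning plasmid (about 2.95 kb) that serves as a level 0 part in a MoClo-style modular assembly system for building alphavirus replicons. It is maintained in E. coli through the ColE1/pUC origin and selected with ampicillin via the β-lactamase gene and its native promoter. The remaining annotated features are pUC19 scaffold: a lacZα fragment, the pUC multiple cloning site, the lac promoter, operator and CAP binding site, and short fragments matching lacI, rop and the pBR322 bom region.

The payload, as named in the catalogue, is "Lvl0 -98/15 SGP 2xTetApt-STOP", with Venezuelan equine encephalitis virus listed as the source species. This indicates a subgenomic promoter (SGP) element, presumably spanning positions -98 to +15 relative to the subgenomic transcription start, joined to two copies of a Tet aptamer and a stop element. In a replicon, the SGP is recognised by the viral replicase to drive transcription of a subgenomic RNA encoding a payload gene. An aptamer placed next to it offers a binding site through which expression could be modulated, in line with the associated work on small-molecule regulation of RNA-delivered circuits in mammalian cells, although the record does not spell out the exact mechanism.

The automated feature table does not annotate the SGP or the aptamers, so their position and boundaries cannot be confirmed from it. There is unannotated sequence between the lacI fragment and the origin, as well as around the cloning site. The record lists Gateway as the cloning method despite the MoClo purpose. The plasmid carries no coding payload of its own and is intended as a donor part for assembling multi-unit replicon constructs.
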