Features (pLannotate 1.2.2; 11 found; start..end, strand, type, name):
    137..236     +  misc_feature   bom (fragment): basis of mobility region from pBR322
    242..399     -  CDS            lacZα (fragment): LacZα fragment of β-galactosidase; lacZ fragment
    396..452     +  misc_feature   MCS: pUC18/19 multiple cloning site
    489..505     -  protein_bind   lac operator: The lac repressor binds to the lac operator to inhibit transcription in E. coli. This inhibition can be relieved by adding lactose or isopropyl-β-D-thiogalactopyranoside (IPTG). lac repressor encoded by lacI
    513..543     -  promoter       lac promoter: promoter for the E. coli lac operon
    558..579     -  protein_bind   CAP binding site: CAP binding activates transcription in the presence of cAMP. E. coli catabolite activator protein
    592..684     -  CDS            lacI (fragment): lac repressor; lacI; The lac repressor binds to the lac operator to inhibit transcription in E. coli. This inhibition can be relieved by adding lactose or isopropyl-β-D-thiogalactopyranoside (IPTG).
   1131..1719    -  rep_origin     ori: high-copy-number ColE1/pMB1/pBR322/pUC origin of replication
   1890..2750    -  CDS            AmpR: β-lactamase; bla; confers resistance to ampicillin, carbenicillin, and related antibiotics
   2751..2855    -  promoter       AmpR promoter: bla
   2950..35      +  CDS            rop (fragment) (across the origin): Rop protein, which maintains plasmids at low copy number; rop
>Addgene plasmid #115966 | pJB556 | depositor full sequence | sequence record 218917 | pJB556 sequence 2950 bps
TCGCGCGTTTCGGTGATGACGGTGAAAACCTCTGACACATGCAGCTCCCGGAGACGGTCACAGCTTGTCT
GTAAGCGGATGCCGGGAGCAGACAAGCCCGTCAGGGCGCGTCAGCGGGTGTTGGCGGGTGTCGGGGCTGG
CTTAACTATGCGGCATCAGAGCAGATTGTACTGAGAGTGCACCATATGCGGTGTGAAATACCGCACAGAT
GCGTAAGGAGAAAATACCGCATCAGGCGCCATTCGCCATTCAGGCTGCGCAACTGTTGGGAAGGGCGATC
GGTGCGGGCCTCTTCGCTATTACGCCAGCTGGCGAAAGGGGGATGTGCTGCAAGGCGATTAAGTTGGGTA
ACGCCAGGGTTTTCCCAGTCACGACGTTGTAAAACGACGGCCAGTGAATTCGAGCTCGGTACCCGGGGAT
CCTCTAGAGTCGACCTGCAGGCATGCAAGCTTGGCGTAATCATGGTCATAGCTGTTTCCTGTGTGAAATT
GTTATCCGCTCACAATTCCACACAACATACGAGCCGGAAGCATAAAGTGTAAAGCCTGGGGTGCCTAATG
AGTGAGCTAACTCACATTAATTGCGTTGCGCTCACTGCCCGCTTTCCAGTCGGGAAACCTGTCGTGCCAG
CTGCATTAATGAATCGGCCAACGCGCGGGGAGAGGCGGTTTGCGTATTGGGCGCTCTTCCGCTGGTCTCC
GACTTCCATCATAGTTATGGCCATGACTACTCTAGCTAGCAGTGTTAAATCATTCAGCTACCTGAGAGGG
GCCCCTATAACTCTCTACGGCTAACCTGAATGGACTACGACATAATCCAGGCAGAGAAAGGTCGATACGG
ACGGAATGTGGTGGCCTGGATCAACAACAACAAAATCCAGGCAGAGAAAGGTCGATACGGACGGAATGTG
GTGGCCTGGATCAACAACAACAACACTGTAAGCCACCTGAGACCGCTTCCTCGCTCACTGACTCGCTGCG
CTCGGTCGTTCGGCTGCGGCGAGCGGTATCAGCTCACTCAAAGGCGGTAATACGGTTATCCACAGAATCA
GGGGATAACGCAGGAAAGAACATGTGAGCAAAAGGCCAGCAAAAGGCCAGGAACCGTAAAAAGGCCGCGT
TGCTGGCGTTTTTCCATAGGCTCCGCCCCCCTGACGAGCATCACAAAAATCGACGCTCAAGTCAGAGGTG
GCGAAACCCGACAGGACTATAAAGATACCAGGCGTTTCCCCCTGGAAGCTCCCTCGTGCGCTCTCCTGTT
CCGACCCTGCCGCTTACCGGATACCTGTCCGCCTTTCTCCCTTCGGGAAGCGTGGCGCTTTCTCATAGCT
CACGCTGTAGGTATCTCAGTTCGGTGTAGGTCGTTCGCTCCAAGCTGGGCTGTGTGCACGAACCCCCCGT
TCAGCCCGACCGCTGCGCCTTATCCGGTAACTATCGTCTTGAGTCCAACCCGGTAAGACACGACTTATCG
CCACTGGCAGCAGCCACTGGTAACAGGATTAGCAGAGCGAGGTATGTAGGCGGTGCTACAGAGTTCTTGA
AGTGGTGGCCTAACTACGGCTACACTAGAAGAACAGTATTTGGTATCTGCGCTCTGCTGAAGCCAGTTAC
CTTCGGAAAAAGAGTTGGTAGCTCTTGATCCGGCAAACAAACCACCGCTGGTAGCGGTGGTTTTTTTGTT
TGCAAGCAGCAGATTACGCGCAGAAAAAAAGGATCTCAAGAAGATCCTTTGATCTTTTCTACGGGGTCTG
ACGCTCAGTGGAACGAAAACTCACGTTAAGGGATTTTGGTCATGAGATTATCAAAAAGGATCTTCACCTA
GATCCTTTTAAATTAAAAATGAAGTTTTAAATCAATCTAAAGTATATATGAGTAAACTTGGTCTGACAGT
TACCAATGCTTAATCAGTGAGGCACCTATCTCAGCGATCTGTCTATTTCGTTCATCCATAGTTGCCTGAC
TCCCCGTCGTGTAGATAACTACGATACGGGAGGGCTTACCATCTGGCCCCAGTGCTGCAATGATACCGCG
AGACCCACGCTCACCGGCTCCAGATTTATCAGCAATAAACCAGCCAGCCGGAAGGGCCGAGCGCAGAAGT
GGTCCTGCAACTTTATCCGCCTCCATCCAGTCTATTAATTGTTGCCGGGAAGCTAGAGTAAGTAGTTCGC
CAGTTAATAGTTTGCGCAACGTTGTTGCCATTGCTACAGGCATCGTGGTGTCACGCTCGTCGTTTGGTAT
GGCTTCATTCAGCTCCGGTTCCCAACGATCAAGGCGAGTTACATGATCCCCCATGTTGTGCAAAAAAGCG
GTTAGCTCCTTCGGTCCTCCGATCGTTGTCAGAAGTAAGTTGGCCGCAGTGTTATCACTCATGGTTATGG
CAGCACTGCATAATTCTCTTACTGTCATGCCATCCGTAAGATGCTTTTCTGTGACTGGTGAGTACTCAAC
CAAGTCATTCTGAGAATAGTGTATGCGGCGACCGAGTTGCTCTTGCCCGGCGTCAATACGGGATAATACC
GCGCCACATAGCAGAACTTTAAAAGTGCTCATCATTGGAAAACGTTCTTCGGGGCGAAAACTCTCAAGGA
TCTTACCGCTGTTGAGATCCAGTTCGATGTAACCCACTCGTGCACCCAACTGATCTTCAGCATCTTTTAC
TTTCACCAGCGTTTCTGGGTGAGCAAAAACAGGAAGGCAAAATGCCGCAAAAAAGGGAATAAGGGCGACA
CGGAAATGTTGAATACTCATACTCTTCCTTTTTCAATATTATTGAAGCATTTATCAGGGTTATTGTCTCA
TGAGCGGATACATATTTGAATGTATTTAGAAAAATAAACAAATAGGGGTTCCGCGCACATTTCCCCGAAA
AGTGCCACCTGACGTCTAAGAAACCATTATTATCATGACATTAACCTATAAAAATAGGCGTATCACGAGG
CCCTTTCGTC
