Features (pLannotate 1.2.2; 11 found; start..end, strand, type, name):
    137..236     +  misc_feature   bom (fragment): basis of mobility region from pBR322
    242..399     -  CDS            lacZα (fragment): LacZα fragment of β-galactosidase; lacZ fragment
    396..452     +  misc_feature   MCS: pUC18/19 multiple cloning site
    489..505     -  protein_bind   lac operator: The lac repressor binds to the lac operator to inhibit transcription in E. coli. This inhibition can be relieved by adding lactose or isopropyl-β-D-thiogalactopyranoside (IPTG). lac repressor encoded by lacI
    513..543     -  promoter       lac promoter: promoter for the E. coli lac operon
    558..579     -  protein_bind   CAP binding site: CAP binding activates transcription in the presence of cAMP. E. coli catabolite activator protein
    592..684     -  CDS            lacI (fragment): lac repressor; lacI; The lac repressor binds to the lac operator to inhibit transcription in E. coli. This inhibition can be relieved by adding lactose or isopropyl-β-D-thiogalactopyranoside (IPTG).
   1131..1719    -  rep_origin     ori: high-copy-number ColE1/pMB1/pBR322/pUC origin of replication
   1890..2750    -  CDS            AmpR: β-lactamase; bla; confers resistance to ampicillin, carbenicillin, and related antibiotics
   2751..2855    -  promoter       AmpR promoter: bla
   2950..35      +  CDS            rop (fragment) (across the origin): Rop protein, which maintains plasmids at low copy number; rop
>Addgene plasmid #115966 | pJB556 | addgene full sequence | sequence record 227795 | Addgene NGS Result
TCGCGCGTTTCGGTGATGACGGTGAAAACCTCTGACACATGCAGCTCCCGGAGACGGTCACAGCTTGTCT
GTAAGCGGATGCCGGGAGCAGACAAGCCCGTCAGGGCGCGTCAGCGGGTGTTGGCGGGTGTCGGGGCTGG
CTTAACTATGCGGCATCAGAGCAGATTGTACTGAGAGTGCACCATATGCGGTGTGAAATACCGCACAGAT
GCGTAAGGAGAAAATACCGCATCAGGCGCCATTCGCCATTCAGGCTGCGCAACTGTTGGGAAGGGCGATC
GGTGCGGGCCTCTTCGCTATTACGCCAGCTGGCGAAAGGGGGATGTGCTGCAAGGCGATTAAGTTGGGTA
ACGCCAGGGTTTTCCCAGTCACGACGTTGTAAAACGACGGCCAGTGAATTCGAGCTCGGTACCCGGGGAT
CCTCTAGAGTCGACCTGCAGGCATGCAAGCTTGGCGTAATCATGGTCATAGCTGTTTCCTGTGTGAAATT
GTTATCCGCTCACAATTCCACACAACATACGAGCCGGAAGCATAAAGTGTAAAGCCTGGGGTGCCTAATG
AGTGAGCTAACTCACATTAATTGCGTTGCGCTCACTGCCCGCTTTCCAGTCGGGAAACCTGTCGTGCCAG
CTGCATTAATGAATCGGCCAACGCGCGGGGAGAGGCGGTTTGCGTATTGGGCGCTCTTCCGCTGGTCTCC
GACTTCCATCATAGTTATGGCCATGACTACTCTAGCTAGCAGTGTTAAATCATTCAGCTACCTGAGAGGG
GCCCCTATAACTCTCTACGGCTAACCTGAATGGACTACGACATAATCCAGGCAGAGAAAGGTCGATACGG
ACGGAATGTGGTGGCCTGGATCAACAACAACAAAATCCAGGCAGAGAAAGGTCGATACGGACGGAATGTG
GTGGCCTGGATCAACAACAACAACACTGTAAGCCACCTGAGACCGCTTCCTCGCTCACTGACTCGCTGCG
CTCGGTCGTTCGGCTGCGGCGAGCGGTATCAGCTCACTCAAAGGCGGTAATACGGTTATCCACAGAATCA
GGGGATAACGCAGGAAAGAACATGTGAGCAAAAGGCCAGCAAAAGGCCAGGAACCGTAAAAAGGCCGCGT
TGCTGGCGTTTTTCCATAGGCTCCGCCCCCCTGACGAGCATCACAAAAATCGACGCTCAAGTCAGAGGTG
GCGAAACCCGACAGGACTATAAAGATACCAGGCGTTTCCCCCTGGAAGCTCCCTCGTGCGCTCTCCTGTT
CCGACCCTGCCGCTTACCGGATACCTGTCCGCCTTTCTCCCTTCGGGAAGCGTGGCGCTTTCTCATAGCT
CACGCTGTAGGTATCTCAGTTCGGTGTAGGTCGTTCGCTCCAAGCTGGGCTGTGTGCACGAACCCCCCGT
TCAGCCCGACCGCTGCGCCTTATCCGGTAACTATCGTCTTGAGTCCAACCCGGTAAGACACGACTTATCG
CCACTGGCAGCAGCCACTGGTAACAGGATTAGCAGAGCGAGGTATGTAGGCGGTGCTACAGAGTTCTTGA
AGTGGTGGCCTAACTACGGCTACACTAGAAGAACAGTATTTGGTATCTGCGCTCTGCTGAAGCCAGTTAC
CTTCGGAAAAAGAGTTGGTAGCTCTTGATCCGGCAAACAAACCACCGCTGGTAGCGGTGGTTTTTTTGTT
TGCAAGCAGCAGATTACGCGCAGAAAAAAAGGATCTCAAGAAGATCCTTTGATCTTTTCTACGGGGTCTG
ACGCTCAGTGGAACGAAAACTCACGTTAAGGGATTTTGGTCATGAGATTATCAAAAAGGATCTTCACCTA
GATCCTTTTAAATTAAAAATGAAGTTTTAAATCAATCTAAAGTATATATGAGTAAACTTGGTCTGACAGT
TACCAATGCTTAATCAGTGAGGCACCTATCTCAGCGATCTGTCTATTTCGTTCATCCATAGTTGCCTGAC
TCCCCGTCGTGTAGATAACTACGATACGGGAGGGCTTACCATCTGGCCCCAGTGCTGCAATGATACCGCG
AGATCCACGCTCACCGGCTCCAGATTTATCAGCAATAAACCAGCCAGCCGGAAGGGCCGAGCGCAGAAGT
GGTCCTGCAACTTTATCCGCCTCCATCCAGTCTATTAATTGTTGCCGGGAAGCTAGAGTAAGTAGTTCGC
CAGTTAATAGTTTGCGCAACGTTGTTGCCATTGCTACAGGCATCGTGGTGTCACGCTCGTCGTTTGGTAT
GGCTTCATTCAGCTCCGGTTCCCAACGATCAAGGCGAGTTACATGATCCCCCATGTTGTGCAAAAAAGCG
GTTAGCTCCTTCGGTCCTCCGATCGTTGTCAGAAGTAAGTTGGCCGCAGTGTTATCACTCATGGTTATGG
CAGCACTGCATAATTCTCTTACTGTCATGCCATCCGTAAGATGCTTTTCTGTGACTGGTGAGTACTCAAC
CAAGTCATTCTGAGAATAGTGTATGCGGCGACCGAGTTGCTCTTGCCCGGCGTCAATACGGGATAATACC
GCGCCACATAGCAGAACTTTAAAAGTGCTCATCATTGGAAAACGTTCTTCGGGGCGAAAACTCTCAAGGA
TCTTACCGCTGTTGAGATCCAGTTCGATGTAACCCACTCGTGCACCCAACTGATCTTCAGCATCTTTTAC
TTTCACCAGCGTTTCTGGGTGAGCAAAAACAGGAAGGCAAAATGCCGCAAAAAAGGGAATAAGGGCGACA
CGGAAATGTTGAATACTCATACTCTTCCTTTTTCAATATTATTGAAGCATTTATCAGGGTTATTGTCTCA
TGAGCGGATACATATTTGAATGTATTTAGAAAAATAAACAAATAGGGGTTCCGCGCACATTTCCCCGAAA
AGTGCCACCTGACGTCTAAGAAACCATTATTATCATGACATTAACCTATAAAAATAGGCGTATCACGAGG
CCCTTTCGTC
